Addgene plasmid #61654: pFPL-Rg
Purpose: Gateway vector for generating red fluorescent protein fusions in fungi
Depositing lab: Mark Farman. Depositing organization: University of Kentucky. Publication: pFPL vectors for high-throughput protein localization in fungi: detecting cytoplasmic accumulation of putative effector proteins. Gong X, Hurtado O, Wang B, Yi M, Giraldo M, Wu C, Valent B, Goodin MM, Farman M. Mol Plant Microbe Interact. 2014 Nov 12. 10.1094/MPMI-05-14-0144-TA PubMed 25390188.
Backbone
  Vector backbone: pCAMBIA1300
  Backbone manufacturer: Cambia, Canberra, Australia
  Backbone size w/o insert (bp): 6000
  Total vector size (bp): 11500
  Modifications to backbone: Additions to T-DNA region: insertion of selectable marker (geneticin resistance), gateway cassette, GFP gene, fungal terminator sequences.
  Vector type: Plant Expression
  Selectable markers: Neomycin (select with G418)
Growth in bacteria
  Bacterial resistance: Chloramphenicol and Kanamycin, 25 & 50 μg/mL
  Growth temperature: 37°C
  Growth strain: ccdB Survival
  Copy number: Low Copy
Gene/Insert
  Gene/Insert name: monomeric red fluorescent protein (alt name: mRFP)
  Species: Discosoma sp.
  Insert size (bp): 678
Terms and licenses: Academic/Nonprofit Terms; Industry Terms: Not Available to Industry
How to cite: pFPL-Rg was a gift from Mark Farman (Addgene plasmid # 61654 ; http://n2t.net/addgene:61654 ; RRID:Addgene_61654)
