[The description below was written by a language model from this plasmid's Addgene catalogue record and pLannotate feature annotations shown in this document.]
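Description:
pFPL-Rg is a Gateway destination vector of about 11.5 kb built on the pCAMBIA1300 binary backbone. It is designed for making red fluorescent protein fusions in fungi. The backbone keeps the nopaline-type left and right T-DNA border repeats, the pVS1 origin with its RepA and StaA functions for maintenance in Agrobacterium, and a pBR322-type ori with the bom site for propagation in E. coli. The presence of these elements is consistent with Agrobacterium-mediated delivery of the T-DNA. A backbone aminoglycoside phosphotransferase gene gives bacterial kanamycin resistance. The Gateway cassette adds chloramphenicol resistance and the ccdB toxin gene, so the empty vector must be grown in a ccdB-tolerant strain. The record lists it as low copy.

Two units lie between the T-DNA borders. The first is a fungal selectable marker, the neo (nptII) gene driven by the Aspergillus nidulans gpdA promoter and its intron, which allows selection of transformants with G418/geneticin. The second is the Gateway cassette (attR sites flanking CmR and ccdB), followed directly by the mRFP1 coding sequence from Discosoma sp. and the A. nidulans trpC terminator. An LR reaction swaps the CmR–ccdB cassette for an entry-clone insert, placing it upstream of mRFP1 to give a C-terminally tagged fusion.

No promoter is annotated upstream of attR1 in the fusion orientation, so expression presumably depends on a promoter carried in with the insert, although the record does not say this. The backbone modification note mentions a GFP gene, but the insert field and the annotated sequence both show mRFP1. The vector belongs to a series intended for high-throughput protein localisation in fungi, including tracking of putative effector proteins.
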