Features (pLannotate 1.2.2; 26 found; start..end, strand, type, name):
     88..116     -  misc_feature   MCS (fragment): pBluescript multiple cloning site
    120..911     -  CDS            neo: KKA2_KLEPN - Also known as kan, nptII. Experimental evidence at protein level: Swiss-Prot protein existence level 1. Resistance to kanamycin, neomycin, paromomycin, ribostamycin, butirosin and gentamicin B. From Klebsiella pneumoniae.
    920..1035    -  intron         gpdA intron: gpdA; intron from the Aspergillus nidulans glyceraldehyde-3-phosphate dehydrogenase gene (Punt et al., 1990)
   1084..1797    -  promoter       gpdA promoter (fragment): gpdA; promoter from the Aspergillus nidulans glyceraldehyde-3-phosphate dehydrogenase gene (Punt et al., 1990)
   1874..1993    +  protein_bind   attR1: mutant version of attR; recombination site for the Gateway® LR reaction LR Clonase™
   2023..2053    +  promoter       lac UV5 promoter: E. coli lac promoter with an "up" mutation
   2077..2106    +  promoter       cat promoter (fragment): promoter of the E. coli cat gene encoding chloramphenicol acetyltransferase
   2107..2766    +  CDS            CmR: chloramphenicol acetyltransferase; cat; confers resistance to chloramphenicol
   2945..3103    +  CDS            ccdA (fragment): CCDA_ECO57 - Also known as H, letA. Experimental evidence at protein level: Swiss-Prot protein existence level 1. Antitoxin component of a type II toxin-antitoxin (TA) system which inhibits the post-segregational killing (PSK) of plasmid-free cells, also referred to as a plasmid addiction system. Binds to and blocks the activity of CcdB; will also remove bound CcdB protein from the CcdB-GyrA complex by forming a CcdA-CcdB complex, a process termed rejuvenation. Functions as a transcriptional corepressor for the ccdAB operon, repression also requires CcdB (By similarity). From Escherichia coli
   3108..3410    +  CDS            ccdB: CCDB_ECOLI - Also known as G, letB, letD. Experimental evidence at protein level: Swiss-Prot protein existence level 1. Toxic component of a type II toxin-antitoxin (TA) system, functioning in plasmid maintainence. Responsible for the post- segregational killing (PSK) of plasmid-free cells, also referred to as a plasmid addiction system. Half-life of over 2 hours. Cell killing by CcdB is accompanied by filamentation, defects in chromosome and plasmid segregation, defects in cell division, formation of anucleate cells, decreased DNA synthesis and plasmid loss. Interferes with the activity of DN
   3454..3575    -  protein_bind   attR3: mutant version of attR; recombination site for the Gateway® LR reaction LR Clonase™
   3557..3577    -  protein_bind   attB2: mutant version of attB; core recombination site for the Gateway® BP reaction BP Clonase™
   3598..4272    +  CDS            mRFP1: mRFP1 is a basic (constitutively fluorescent) red fluorescent protein published in 2002, derived from Discosoma sp.. It is reported to be a somewhat slowly-maturing monomer with low acid sensitivity.
   4276..4996    +  terminator     trpC terminator (fragment): trpC; transcription terminator from the Aspergillus nidulans trpC gene (Punt et al., 1987)
   5001..5021    +  misc_feature   MCS (fragment): pUC18/19 multiple cloning site
   5024..5178    +  CDS            lacZα (fragment): LacZα fragment of β-galactosidase; lacZ fragment
   5244..5268    +  misc_feature   RB T-DNA repeat: right border repeat from nopaline C58 T-DNA
   5607..6008    +  CDS            Y4CG_SINFN (fragment): Protein inferred from homology: Swiss-Prot protein existence level 3. From Sinorhizobium fredii (strain NBRC 101917 / NGR234).
   6568..7197    +  CDS            pVS1 StaA: stability protein from the Pseudomonas plasmid pVS1 (Heeb et al., 2000)
   7630..8698    +  CDS            pVS1 RepA (fragment): replication protein from the Pseudomonas plasmid pVS1 (Heeb et al., 2000)
   8764..8958    +  rep_origin     pVS1 oriV: origin of replication for the Pseudomonas plasmid pVS1 (Heeb et al., 2000)
   9161..9200    +  CDS            rop (fragment): Rop protein, which maintains plasmids at low copy number; rop
   9302..9442    +  misc_feature   bom: basis of mobility region from pBR322
   9628..10216   -  rep_origin     ori: high-copy-number ColE1/pMB1/pBR322/pUC origin of replication
  10303..11097   -  CDS            KanR: aminoglycoside phosphotransferase; aphA-3; confers resistance to kanamycin
  11531..22      +  misc_feature   LB T-DNA repeat (across the origin): left border repeat from nopaline C58 T-DNA
>Addgene plasmid #61654 | pFPL-Rg | depositor full sequence | sequence record 115212 | Assembled from reference sequences
CAGGATATATTGTGGTGTAAACAAATTGACGCTTAGACAACTTAATAACACATTGCGGACGTTTTTAATG
TACTGAATTAACGCCGAATATCGAATTCCTGCAGCCCGGGGGATCCTCAGAAGAACTCGTCAAGAAGGCG
ATAGAAGGCGATGCGCTGCGAATCGGGAGCGGCGATACCGTAAAGCACGAGGAAGCGGTCAGCCCATTCG
CCGCCAAGCTCTTCAGCAATATCACGGGTAGCCAACGCTATGTCCTGATAGCGGTCCGCCACACCCAGCC
GGCCACAGTCGATGAATCCAGAAAAGCGGCCATTTTCCACCATGATATTCGGCAAGCAGGCATCGCCATG
GGTCACGACGAGATCCTCGCCGTCGGGCATGCGCGCCTTGAGCCTGGCGAACAGTTCGGCTGGCGCGAGC
CCCTGATGCTCTTCGTCCAGATCATCCTGATCGACAAGACCGGCTTCCATCCGAGTACGTGCTCGCTCGA
TGCGATGTTTCGCTTGGTGGTCGAATGGGCAGGTAGCCGGATCAAGCGTATGCAGCCGCCGCATTGCATC
AGCCATGATGGATACTTTCTCGGCAGGAGCAAGGTGAGATGACAGGAGATCCTGCCCCGGCACTTCGCCC
AATAGCAGCCAGTCCCTTCCCGCTTCAGTGACAACGTCGAGCACAGCTGCGCAAGGAACGCCCGTCGTGG
CCAGCCACGATAGCCGCGCTGCCTCGTCCTGCAGTTCATTCAGGGCACCGGACAGGTCGGTCTTGACAAA
AAGAACCGGGCGCCCCTGCGCTGACAGCCGGAACACGGCGGCATCAGAGCAGCCGATTGTCTGTTGTGCC
CAGTCATAGCCGAATAGCCTCTCCACCCAAGCGGCCGGAGAACCTGCGTGCAATCCATCTTGTTCAATCA
TGGTGATGTCTGCTCAAGCGGGGTAGCTGTTAGTCAAGCTGCGATGAAGTGGGAAAGCTCGAACTGAAAG
GTTCAAAGGAATAAGGGATGGGAAGGATGGAGTATGGATGTAGCAAAGTACTTACTTAGGGGAAATAAAG
GTTCTTGGATGGGAAGATGAATATACTGAAGATGGGAAAAGAAAGAGAAAAGAAAAGAGCAGCTGGTGGG
GAGAGCAGGAAAATATGGCAACAAATGTTGGACTGACGCAACGACCTTGTCAACCCCGCCGACACACCGG
GCGGACAGACGGGGCAAAGCTGCCTACCAGGGACTGAGGGACCTCAGCAGGTCGAGTGCAGAGCACCGGA
TGGGTCGACTGCCAGCTTGTGTTCCCGGTCTGCGCCGCTGGCCAGCTCCTGAGCGGCCTTTCCGGTTTCA
TACACCGGGCAAAGCAGGAGAGGCACGATATTTGGACGCCCTACAGATGCCGGATGGGCCAATTAGGGAG
CTTACGCGCCGGGTACTCGCTCTACCTACTTCGGAGAAGGTACTATCTCGTGAATCTTTTACCAGATCGG
AAGCAATTGGACTTCTGTACCTAGGTTAATGGCATGCTATTTCGCCGACGGCTATACACCCCTGGCTTCA
CATTCTCCTTCGCTTACTGCCGGTGATTCGATGAAGCTCCATATTCTCCGATGATGCAATAGATTCTTGG
TCAACGAGGGGCACACCAGCCTTTCCACTTCGGGGCGGAGGGGCGGCCGGTCCCGGATTAATAATCATCC
ACTGCACCTCAGAGCCGCCAGAGCTGTCTGGCCAGTGGCTTATTACTCAGCCCTTCTCTCTGCGTCCGTC
CGTCTCTCCGCATGCCAGAAAGAGTCACCGGTCACTGTACAGAGCTCTCCCATATGGTCGACCTGCAGGC
GGCCGCGAATTCACTAGTGATTTATAAGCTTACGAACGATAGACATCTGGATCACAAGTTTGTACAAAAA
AGCTGAACGAGAAACGTAAAATGATATAAATATCAATATATTAAATTAGATTTTGCATAAAAAACAGACT
ACATAATACTGTAAAACACAACATATCCAGTCATATTGGCGGCCGCATTAGGCACCCCAGGCTTTACACT
TTATGCTTCCGGCTCGTATAATGTGTGGATTTTGAGTTAGGATCCGTCGAGATTTTCAGGAGCTAAGGAA
GCTAAAATGGAGAAAAAAATCACTGGATATACCACCGTTGATATATCCCAATGGCATCGTAAAGAACATT
TTGAGGCATTTCAGTCAGTTGCTCAATGTACCTATAACCAGACCGTTCAGCTGGATATTACGGCCTTTTT
AAAGACCGTAAAGAAAAATAAGCACAAGTTTTATCCGGCCTTTATTCACATTCTTGCCCGCCTGATGAAT
GCTCATCCGGAATTCCGTATGGCAATGAAAGACGGTGAGCTGGTGATATGGGATAGTGTTCACCCTTGTT
ACACCGTTTTCCATGAGCAAACTGAAACGTTTTCATCGCTCTGGAGTGAATACCACGACGATTTCCGGCA
GTTTCTACACATATATTCGCAAGATGTGGCGTGTTACGGTGAAAACCTGGCCTATTTCCCTAAAGGGTTT
ATTGAGAATATGTTTTTCGTCTCAGCCAATCCCTGGGTGAGTTTCACCAGTTTTGATTTAAACGTGGCCA
ATATGGACAACTTCTTCGCCCCCGTTTTCACCATGGGCAAATATTATACGCAAGGCGACAAGGTGCTGAT
GCCGCTGGCGATTCAGGTTCATCATGCCGTTTGTGATGGCTTCCATGTCGGCAGAATGCTTAATGAATTA
CAACAGTACTGCGATGAGTGGCAGGGCGGGGCGTAAACGCGTGGATCCGGCTTACTAAAAGCCAGATAAC
AGTATGCGTATTTGCGCGCTGATTTTTGCGGTATAAGAATATATACTGATATGTATACCCGAAGTATGTC
AAAAAGAGGTATGCTATGAAGCAGCGTATTACAGTGACAGTTGACAGCGACAGCTATCAGTTGCTCAAGG
CATATATGATGTCAATATCTCCGGTCTGGTAAGCACAACCATGCAGAATGAAGCCCGTCGTCTGCGTGCC
GAACGCTGGAAAGCGGAAAATCAGGAAGGGATGGCTGAGGTCGCCCGGTTTATTGAAATGAACGGCTCTT
TTGCTGACGAGAACAGGGGCTGGTGAAATGCAGTTTAAGGTTTACACCTATAAAAGAGAGAGCCGTTATC
GTCTGTTTGTGGATGTACAGAGTGATATTATTGACACGCCCGGGCGACGGATGGTGATCCCCCTGGCCAG
TGCACGTCTGCTGTCAGATAAAGTCTCCCGTGAACTTTACCCGGTGGTGCATATCGGGGATGAAAGCTGG
CGCATGATGACCACCGATATGGCCAGTGTGCCGGTCTCCGTTATCGGGGAAGAAGTGGCTGATCTCAGCC
ACCGCGAAAATGACATCAAAAACGCCATTAACCTGATGTTCTGGGGAATATAAATGTCAGGCTCCCTTAT
ACACAGCCAGTCTGCAGGTCGACCATAGTGACTGGATATGTTGTGTTTTACAGCATTATGTAGTCTGTTT
TTTATGCAAAATCTAATTTAATATATTGATATTTATATCATTTTACGTTTCTCGTTCAGCTTTCTTGTAC
AAAGTGGTGATAGGGCCCGGGATCCTGATGGCCTCCTCCGAGGACGTCATCAAGGAGTTCATGCGCTTCA
AGGTGCGCATGGAGGGCTCCGTGAACGGCCACGAGTTCGAGATCGAGGGCGAGGGCGAGGGCCGCCCCTA
CGAGGGCACCCAGACCGCCAAGCTGAAGGTGACCAAGGGCGGCCCCCTGCCCTTCGCCTGGGACATCCTG
TCCCCTCAGTTCCAGTACGGCTCCAAGGCCTACGTGAAGCACCCCGCCGACATCCCCGACTACTTGAAGC
TGTCCTTCCCCGAGGGCTTCAAGTGGGAGCGCGTGATGAACTTCGAGGACGGCGGCGTGGTGACCGTGAC
CCAGGACTCCTCCCTGCAGGACGGCGAGTTCATCTACAAGGTGAAGCTGCGCGGCACCAACTTCCCCTCC
GACGGCCCCGTAATGCAGAAGAAGACCATGGGCTGGGAGGCCTCCACCGAGCGGATGTACCCCGAGGACG
GCGCCCTGAAGGGCGAGATCAAGATGAGGCTGAAGCTGAAGGACGGCGGCCACTACGACGCCGAGGTCAA
GACCACCTACATGGCCAAGAAGCCCGTGCAGCTGCCCGGCGCCTACAAGACCGACATCAAGCTGGACATC
ACCTCCCACAACGAGGACTACACCATCGTGGAACAGTACGAGCGCGCCGAGGGCCGCCACTCCACCGGCG
CCTGAGATCCACTTAACGTTACTGAAATCATCAAACAGCTTGACGAATCTGGATATAAGATCGTTGGTGT
CGATGTCAGCTCCGGAGTTGAGACAAATGGTGTTCAGGATCTCGATAAGATACGTTCATTTGTCCAAGCA
GCAAAGAGTGCCTTCTAGTGATTTAATAGCTCCATGTCAACAAGAATAAAACGCGTTTTCGGGTTTACCT
CTTCCAGATACAGCTCATCTGCAATGCATTAATGCATTGACTGCAACCTAGTAACGCCTTNCAGGCTCCG
GCGAAGAGAAGAATAGCTTAGCAGAGCTATTTTCATTTTCGGGAGACGAGATCAAGCAGATCAACGGTCG
TCAAGAGACCTACGAGACTGAGGAATCCGCTCTTGGCTCCACGCGACTATATATTTGTCTCTAATTGTAC
TTTGACATGCTCCTCTTCTTTACTCTGATAGCTTGACTATGAAAATTCCGTCACCAGCNCCTGGGTTCGC
AAAGATAATTGCATGTTTCTTCCTTGAACTCTCAAGCCTACAGGACACACATTCATCGTAGGTATAAACC
TCGAAATCANTTCCTACTAAGATGGTATACAATAGTAACCATGCATGGTTGCCTAGTGAATGCTCCGTAA
CACCCAATACGCCGGCCGAAACTTTTTTACAACTCTCCTATGAGTCGTTTACCCAGAATGCACAGGTACA
CTTGTTTAGAGGTAATCCTTCTTTCTTCTAGACCTGCAGGCATGCAAGCTTGGCACTGGCCGTCGTTTTA
CAACGTCGTGACTGGGAAAACCCTGGCGTTACCCAACTTAATCGCCTTGCAGCACATCCCCCTTTCGCCA
GCTGGCGTAATAGCGAAGAGGCCCGCACCGATCGCCCTTCCCAACAGTTGCGCAGCCTGAATGGCGAATG
CTAGAGCAGCTTGAGCTTGGATCAGATTGTCGTTTCCCGCCTTCAGTTTAAACTATCAGTGTTTGACAGG
ATATATTGGCGGGTAAACCTAAGAGAAAAGAGCGTTTATTAGAATAACGGATATTTAAAAGGGCGTGAAA
AGGTTTATCCGTTCGTCCATTTGTATGTGCATGCCAACCACAGGGTTCCCCTCGGGATCAAAGTACTTTG
ATCCAACCCCTCCGCTGCTATAGTGCAGTCGGCTTCTGACGTTCAGTGCAGCCGTCTTCTGAAAACGACA
TGTCGCACAAGTCCTAAGTTACGCGACAGGCTGCCGCCCTGCCCTTTTCCTGGCGTTTTCTTGTCGCGTG
TTTTAGTCGCATAAAGTAGAATACTTGCGACTAGAACCGGAGACATTACGCCATGAACAAGAGCGCCGCC
GCTGGCCTGCTGGGCTATGCCCGCGTCAGCACCGACGACCAGGACTTGACCAACCAACGGGCCGAACTGC
ACGCGGCCGGCTGCACCAAGCTGTTTTCCGAGAAGATCACCGGCACCAGGCGCGACCGCCCGGAGCTGGC
CAGGATGCTTGACCACCTACGCCCTGGCGACGTTGTGACAGTGACCAGGCTAGACCGCCTGGCCCGCAGC
ACCCGCGACCTACTGGACATTGCCGAGCGCATCCAGGAGGCCGGCGCGGGCCTGCGTAGCCTGGCAGAGC
CGTGGGCCGACACCACCACGCCGGCCGGCCGCATGGTGTTGACCGTGTTCGCCGGCATTGCCGAGTTCGA
GCGTTCCCTAATCATCGACCGCACCCGGAGCGGGCGCGAGGCCGCCAAGGCCCGAGGCGTGAAGTTTGGC
CCCCGCCCTACCCTCACCCCGGCACAGATCGCGCACGCCCGCGAGCTGATCGACCAGGAAGGCCGCACCG
TGAAAGAGGCGGCTGCACTGCTTGGCGTGCATCGCTCGACCCTGTACCGCGCACTTGAGCGCAGCGAGGA
AGTGACGCCCACCGAGGCCAGGCGGCGCGGTGCCTTCCGTGAGGACGCATTGACCGAGGCCGACGCCCTG
GCGGCCGCCGAGAATGAACGCCAAGAGGAACAAGCATGAAACCGCACCAGGACGGCCAGGACGAACCGTT
TTTCATTACCGAAGAGATCGAGGCGGAGATGATCGCGGCCGGGTACGTGTTCGAGCCGCCCGCGCACGTC
TCAACCGTGCGGCTGCATGAAATCCTGGCCGGTTTGTCTGATGCCAAGCTGGCGGCCTGGCCGGCCAGCT
TGGCCGCTGAAGAAACCGAGCGCCGCCGTCTAAAAAGGTGATGTGTATTTGAGTAAAACAGCTTGCGTCA
TGCGGTCGCTGCGTATATGATGCGATGAGTAAATAAACAAATACGCAAGGGGAACGCATGAAGGTTATCG
CTGTACTTAACCAGAAAGGCGGGTCAGGCAAGACGACCATCGCAACCCATCTAGCCCGCGCCCTGCAACT
CGCCGGGGCCGATGTTCTGTTAGTCGATTCCGATCCCCAGGGCAGTGCCCGCGATTGGGCGGCCGTGCGG
GAAGATCAACCGCTAACCGTTGTCGGCATCGACCGCCCGACGATTGACCGCGACGTGAAGGCCATCGGCC
GGCGCGACTTCGTAGTGATCGACGGAGCGCCCCAGGCGGCGGACTTGGCTGTGTCCGCGATCAAGGCAGC
CGACTTCGTGCTGATTCCGGTGCAGCCAAGCCCTTACGACATATGGGCCACCGCCGACCTGGTGGAGCTG
GTTAAGCAGCGCATTGAGGTCACGGATGGAAGGCTACAAGCGGCCTTTGTCGTGTCGCGGGCGATCAAAG
GCACGCGCATCGGCGGTGAGGTTGCCGAGGCGCTGGCCGGGTACGAGCTGCCCATTCTTGAGTCCCGTAT
CACGCAGCGCGTGAGCTACCCAGGCACTGCCGCCGCCGGCACAACCGTTCTTGAATCAGAACCCGAGGGC
GACGCTGCCCGCGAGGTCCAGGCGCTGGCCGCTGAAATTAAATCAAAACTCATTTGAGTTAATGAGGTAA
AGAGAAAATGAGCAAAAGCACAAACACGCTAAGTGCCGGCCGTCCGAGCGCACGCAGCAGCAAGGCTGCA
ACGTTGGCCAGCCTGGCAGACACGCCAGCCATGAAGCGGGTCAACTTTCAGTTGCCGGCGGAGGATCACA
CCAAGCTGAAGATGTACGCGGTACGCCAAGGCAAGACCATTACCGAGCTGCTATCTGAATACATCGCGCA
GCTACCAGAGTAAATGAGCAAATGAATAAATGAGTAGATGAATTTTAGCGGCTAAAGGAGGCGGCATGGA
AAATCAAGAACAACCAGGCACCGACGCCGTGGAATGCCCCATGTGTGGAGGAACGGGCGGTTGGCCAGGC
GTAAGCGGCTGGGTTGTCTGCCGGCCCTGCAATGGCACTGGAACCCCCAAGCCCGAGGAATCGGCGTGAC
GGTCGCAAACCATCCGGCCCGGTACAAATCGGCGCGGCGCTGGGTGATGACCTGGTGGAGAAGTTGAAGG
CCGCGCAGGCCGCCCAGCGGCAACGCATCGAGGCAGAAGCACGCCCCGGTGAATCGTGGCAAGCGGCCGC
TGATCGAATCCGCAAAGAATCCCGGCAACCGCCGGCAGCCGGTGCGCCGTCGATTAGGAAGCCGCCCAAG
GGCGACGAGCAACCAGATTTTTTCGTTCCGATGCTCTATGACGTGGGCACCCGCGATAGTCGCAGCATCA
TGGACGTGGCCGTTTTCCGTCTGTCGAAGCGTGACCGACGAGCTGGCGAGGTGATCCGCTACGAGCTTCC
AGACGGGCACGTAGAGGTTTCCGCAGGGCCGGCCGGCATGGCCAGTGTGTGGGATTACGACCTGGTACTG
ATGGCGGTTTCCCATCTAACCGAATCCATGAACCGATACCGGGAAGGGAAGGGAGACAAGCCCGGCCGCG
TGTTCCGTCCACACGTTGCGGACGTACTCAAGTTCTGCCGGCGAGCCGATGGCGGAAAGCAGAAAGACGA
CCTGGTAGAAACCTGCATTCGGTTAAACACCACGCACGTTGCCATGCAGCGTACGAAGAAGGCCAAGAAC
GGCCGCCTGGTGACGGTATCCGAGGGTGAAGCCTTGATTAGCCGCTACAAGATCGTAAAGAGCGAAACCG
GGCGGCCGGAGTACATCGAGATCGAGCTAGCTGATTGGATGTACCGCGAGATCACAGAAGGCAAGAACCC
GGACGTGCTGACGGTTCACCCCGATTACTTTTTGATCGATCCCGGCATCGGCCGTTTTCTCTACCGCCTG
GCACGCCGCGCCGCAGGCAAGGCAGAAGCCAGATGGTTGTTCAAGACGATCTACGAACGCAGTGGCAGCG
CCGGAGAGTTCAAGAAGTTCTGTTTCACCGTGCGCAAGCTGATCGGGTCAAATGACCTGCCGGAGTACGA
TTTGAAGGAGGAGGCGGGGCAGGCTGGCCCGATCCTAGTCATGCGCTACCGCAACCTGATCGAGGGCGAA
GCATCCGCCGGTTCCTAATGTACGGAGCAGATGCTAGGGCAAATTGCCCTAGCAGGGGAAAAAGGTCGAA
AAGGTCTCTTTCCTGTGGATAGCACGTACATTGGGAACCCAAAGCCGTACATTGGGAACCGGAACCCGTA
CATTGGGAACCCAAAGCCGTACATTGGGAACCGGTCACACATGTAAGTGACTGATATAAAAGAGAAAAAA
GGCGATTTTTCCGCCTAAAACTCTTTAAAACTTATTAAAACTCTTAAAACCCGCCTGGCCTGTGCATAAC
TGTCTGGCCAGCGCACAGCCGAAGAGCTGCAAAAAGCGCCTACCCTTCGGTCGCTGCGCTCCCTACGCCC
CGCCGCTTCGCGTCGGCCTATCGCGGCCGCTGGCCGCTCAAAAATGGCTGGCCTACGGCCAGGCAATCTA
CCAGGGCGCGGACAAGCCGCGCCGTCGCCACTCGACCGCCGGCGCCCACATCAAGGCACCCTGCCTCGCG
CGTTTCGGTGATGACGGTGAAAACCTCTGACACATGCAGCTCCCGGAGACGGTCACAGCTTGTCTGTAAG
CGGATGCCGGGAGCAGACAAGCCCGTCAGGGCGCGTCAGCGGGTGTTGGCGGGTGTCGGGGCGCAGCCAT
GACCCAGTCACGTAGCGATAGCGGAGTGTATACTGGCTTAACTATGCGGCATCAGAGCAGATTGTACTGA
GAGTGCACCATATGCGGTGTGAAATACCGCACAGATGCGTAAGGAGAAAATACCGCATCAGGCGCTCTTC
CGCTTCCTCGCTCACTGACTCGCTGCGCTCGGTCGTTCGGCTGCGGCGAGCGGTATCAGCTCACTCAAAG
GCGGTAATACGGTTATCCACAGAATCAGGGGATAACGCAGGAAAGAACATGTGAGCAAAAGGCCAGCAAA
AGGCCAGGAACCGTAAAAAGGCCGCGTTGCTGGCGTTTTTCCATAGGCTCCGCCCCCCTGACGAGCATCA
CAAAAATCGACGCTCAAGTCAGAGGTGGCGAAACCCGACAGGACTATAAAGATACCAGGCGTTTCCCCCT
GGAAGCTCCCTCGTGCGCTCTCCTGTTCCGACCCTGCCGCTTACCGGATACCTGTCCGCCTTTCTCCCTT
CGGGAAGCGTGGCGCTTTCTCATAGCTCACGCTGTAGGTATCTCAGTTCGGTGTAGGTCGTTCGCTCCAA
GCTGGGCTGTGTGCACGAACCCCCCGTTCAGCCCGACCGCTGCGCCTTATCCGGTAACTATCGTCTTGAG
TCCAACCCGGTAAGACACGACTTATCGCCACTGGCAGCAGCCACTGGTAACAGGATTAGCAGAGCGAGGT
ATGTAGGCGGTGCTACAGAGTTCTTGAAGTGGTGGCCTAACTACGGCTACACTAGAAGGACAGTATTTGG
TATCTGCGCTCTGCTGAAGCCAGTTACCTTCGGAAAAAGAGTTGGTAGCTCTTGATCCGGCAAACAAACC
ACCGCTGGTAGCGGTGGTTTTTTTGTTTGCAAGCAGCAGATTACGCGCAGAAAAAAAGGATCTCAAGAAG
ATCCTTTGATCTTTTCTACGGGGTCTGACGCTCAGTGGAACGAAAACTCACGTTAAGGGATTTTGGTCAT
GCATTCTAGGTACTAAAACAATTCATCCAGTAAAATATAATATTTTATTTTCTCCCAATCAGGCTTGATC
CCCAGTAAGTCAAAAAATAGCTCGACATACTGTTCTTCCCCGATATCCTCCCTGATCGACCGGACGCAGA
AGGCAATGTCATACCACTTGTCCGCCCTGCCGCTTCTCCCAAGATCAATAAAGCCACTTACTTTGCCATC
TTTCACAAAGATGTTGCTGTCTCCCAGGTCGCCGTGGGAAAAGACAAGTTCCTCTTCGGGCTTTTCCGTC
TTTAAAAAATCATACAGCTCGCGCGGATCTTTAAATGGAGTGTCTTCTTCCCAGTTTTCGCAATCCACAT
CGGCCAGATCGTTATTCAGTAAGTAATCCAATTCGGCTAAGCGGCTGTCTAAGCTATTCGTATAGGGACA
ATCCGATATGTCGATGGAGTGAAAGAGCCTGATGCACTCCGCATACAGCTCGATAATCTTTTCAGGGCTT
TGTTCATCTTCATACTCTTCCGAGCAAAGGACGCCATCGGCCTCACTCATGAGCAGATTGCTCCAGCCAT
CATGCCGTTCAAAGTGCAGGACCTTTGGAACAGGCAGCTTTCCTTCCAGCCATAGCATCATGTCCTTTTC
CCGTTCCACATCATAGGTGGTCCCTTTATACCGGCTGTCCGTCATTTTTAAATATAGGTTTTCATTTTCT
CCCACCAGCTTATATACCTTAGCAGGAGACATTCCTTCCGTATCTTTTACGCAGCGGTATTTTTCGATCA
GTTTTTTCAATTCCGGTGATATTCTCATTTTAGCCATTTATTATTTCCTTCCTCTTTTCTACAGTATTTA
AAGATACCCCAAGAAGCTAATTATAACAAGACGAACTCCAATTCACTGTTCCTTGCATTCTAAAACCTTA
AATACCAGAAAACAGCTTTTTCAAAGTTGTTTTCAAAGTTGGCGTATAACATAGTATCGACGGAGCCGAT
TTTGAAACCGCGGTGATCACAGGCAGCAACGCTCTGTCATCGTTACAATCAACATGCTACCCTCCGCGAG
ATCATCCGTGTTTCAAACCCGGNNNCAGCTTAGTTGCCGTTCTTCNNNCGAATAGCATCGGTAACATNNN
GAGCAAAGTCTGCCGCCTTACAACGGCTCTCCCGCTGACGCCGTCCCGGACTGATGGGCTGCCTGTATCG
AGTGGTGATTTTGTGCCGAGCTGCCGGTCGGGGAGCTGTTGGCTGGCTGGTGG
