>Addgene plasmid #61654 | pFPL-Rg | addgene partial sequence | sequence record 115213 | LB-F1 5'-gtggtgtaaacaaattgacgc-3'
ACTGAATTAACGCCGAATATCGAATTCCTGCAGCCCGGGGGATCCTCAGAAGAACTCGTCAAGAAGGCGA
TAGAAGGCGATGCGCTGCGAATCGGGAGCGGCGATACCGTAAAGCACGAGGAAGCGGTCAGCCCATTCGC
CGCCAAGCTCTTCAGCAATATCACGGGTAGCCAACGCTATGTCCTGATAGCGGTCCGCCACACCCAGCCG
GCCACAGTCGATGAATCCAGAAAAGCGGCCATTTTCCACCATGATATTCGGCAAGCAGGCATCGCCATGG
GTCACGACGAGATCCTCGCCGTCGGGCATGCGCGCCTTGAGCCTGGCGAACAGTTCGGCTGGCGCGAGCC
CCTGATGCTCTTCGTCCAGATCATCCTGATCGACAAGACCGGCTTCCATCCGAGTACGTGCTCGCTCGAT
GCGATGTTTCGCTTGGTGGTCGAATGGGCAGGTAGCCGGATCAAGCGTATGCAGCCGCCGCATTGCATCA
GCCATGATGGATACTTTCTCGGCAGGAGCAAGGTGAGATGACAGGAGATCCTGCCCCGGCACTTCGCCCA
ATAGCAGCCAGTCCCTTCCCGCTTCAGTGACAACGTCGAGCACAGCTGCGCAAGGAACGCCCGTCGTGGC
CAGCCACGATAGCCGCGCTGCCTCGTCCTGCAGTTCATTCAGGGCACCGGACAGGTCGGTCTTGACAAAA
AGAACCGGGCGCCCCTGCGCTGACAGCCGGAACACGGCGGCATCAGAGCAGCCGATTGTCTGTTGTGCC
